>Addgene plasmid #25955 | HA-HIF2α P405A Δ450-572/Δ820-870-pBabe-Puro | depositor full sequence | sequence record 12176 | Author sequence
CTGCAGCCTGAATATGGGCCAAACAGGATATCTGTGGTAAGCAGTTCCTGCCCCGGCTCAGGGCCAAGAA
CAGATGGAACAGCTGAATATGGGCCAAACAGGATATCTGTGGTAAGCAGTTCCTGCCCCGGCTCAGGGCC
AAGAACAGATGGTCCCCAGATGCGGTCCAGCCCTCAGCAGTTTCTAGAGAACCATCAGATGTTTCCAGGG
TGCCCCAAGGACCTGAAATGACCCTGTGCCTTATTTGAACTAACCAATCAGTTCGCTTCTCGCTTCTGTT
CGCGCGCTTCTGCTCCCCGAGCTCAATAAAAGAGCCCACAACCCCTCACTCGGGGCGCCAGTCCTCCGAT
TGACTGAGTCGCCCGGGTACCCGTGTATCCAATAAACCCTCTTGCAGTTGCATCCGACTTGTGGTCTCGC
TGTTCCTTGGGAGGGTCTCCTCTGAGTGATTGACTACCCGTCAGCGGGGGTCTTTCATTTGGGGGCTCGT
CCGGGATCGGGAGACCCCTGCCCAGGGACCACCGACCCACCACCGGGAGGTAAGCTGGCCAGCAACTTAT
CTGTGTCTGTCCGATTGTCTAGTGTCTATGACTGATTTTATGCGCCTGCGTCGGTACTAGTTAGCTAACT
AGCTCTGTATCTGGCGGACCCGTGGTGGAACTGACGAGTTCTGAACACCCGGCCGCAACCCTGGGAGACG
TCCCAGGGACTTTGGGGGCCGTTTTTGTGGCCCGACCTGAGGAAGGGAGTCGATGTGGAATCCGACCCCG
TCAGGATATGTGGTTCTGGTAGGAGACGAGAACCTAAAACAGTTCCCGCCTCCGTCTGAATTTTTGCTTT
CGGTTTGGAACCGAAGCCGCGCGTCTTGTCTGCTGCAGCATCGTTCTGTGTTGTCTCTGTCTGACTGTGT
TTCTGTATTTGTCTGAAAATTAGGGCCAGACTGTTACCACTCCCTTAAGTTTGACCTTAGATCACTGGAA
AGATGTCGAGCGGCTCGCTCACAACCAGTCGGTAGATGTCAAGAAGAGACGTTGGGTTACCTTCTGCTCT
GCAGAATGGCCAACCTTTAACGTCGGATGGCCGCGAGACGGCACCTTTAACCGAGACCTCATCACCCAGG
TTAAGATCAAGGTCTTTTCACCTGGCCCGCATGGACACCCAGACCAGGTCCCCTACATCGTGACCTGGGA
AGCCTTGGCTTTTGACCCCCCTCCCTGGGTCAAGCCCTTTGTACACCCTAAGCCTCCGCCTCCTCTTCTT
CCATCCGCGCCGTCTCTCCCCCTTGAACCTCCTCTTTCGACCCCGCCTCAATCCTCCCTTTATCCAGCCC
TCACTCCTTCTCTAGGCGCCGGCCATCGAGACTAAGCTTACCATGGCCTACCCCTATGATGTTCCCGATT
ATGCTGGATCCGCCACCATGACAGCTGACAAGGAGAAGAAAAGGAGTAGCTCGGAGAGGAGGAAGGAGAA
GTCCCGGGATGCTGCGCGGTGCCGGCGGAGCAAGGAGACGGAGGTGTTCTATGAGCTGGCCCATGAGCTG
CCTCTGCCCCACAGTGTGAGCTCCCATCTGGACAAGGCCTCCATCATGCGACTGGCAATCAGCTTCCTGC
GAACACACAAGCTCCTCTCCTCAGTTTGCTCTGAAAACGAGTCCGAAGCCGAAGCTGACCAGCAGATGGA
CAACTTGTACCTGAAAGCCTTGGAGGGTTTCATTGCCGTGGTGACCCAAGATGGCGACATGATCTTTCTG
TCAGAAAACATCAGCAAGTTCATGGGACTTACACAGGTGGAGCTAACAGGACATAGTATCTTTGACTTCA
CTCATCCCTGCGACCATGAGGAGATTCGTGAGAACCTGAGTCTCAAAAATGGCTCTGGTTTTGGGAAAAA
AAGCAAAGACATGTCCACAGAGCGGGACTTCTTCATGAGGATGAAGTGCACGGTCACCAACAGAGGCCGT
ACTGTCAACCTCAAGTCAGCCACCTGGAAGGTCTTGCACTGCACGGGCCAGGTGAAAGTCTACAACAACT
GCCCTCCTCACAATAGTCTGTGTGGCTACAAGGAGCCCCTGCTGTCCTGCCTCATCATCATGTGTGAACC
AATCCAGCACCCATCCCACATGGACATCCCCCTGGATAGCAAGACCTTCCTGAGCCGCCACAGCATGGAC
ATGAAGTTCACCTACTGTGATGACAGAATCACAGAACTGATTGGTTACCACCCTGAGGAGCTGCTTGGCC
GCTCAGCCTATGAATTCTACCATGCGCTAGACTCCGAGAACATGACCAAGAGTCACCAGAACTTGTGCAC
CAAGGGTCAGGTAGTAAGTGGCCAGTACCGGATGCTCGCAAAGCATGGGGGCTACGTGTGGCTGGAGACC
CAGGGGACGGTCATCTACAACCCTCGCAACCTGCAGCCCCAGTGCATCATGTGTGTCAACTACGTCCTGA
GTGAGATTGAGAAGAATGACGTGGTGTTCTCCATGGACCAGACTGAATCCCTGTTCAAGCCCCACCTGAT
GGCCATGAACAGCATCTTTGATAGCAGTGGCAAGGGGGCTGTGTCTGAGAAGAGTAACTTCCTATTCACC
AAGCTAAAGGAGGAGCCCGAGGAGCTGGCCCAGCTGGCTGCTACCCCAGGAGACGCCATCATCTCTCTGG
ATTTCGGGAATCAGAACTTCGAGGAGTCCTCAGCCTATGGCAAGGCCATCCTGCCCCCGAGCCAGCCATG
GGCCACGGAGTTGAGGAGCCACAGCACCCAGAGCCCACTGGCCCCTGTAGCCCCGCACAGTCCCTTCCTC
CTGGACAAGTTTCAGCAGCAGCTGGAGAGCAAGAAGACAGAGCCCGAGCACCGGCCCATGTCCTCCATCT
TCTTTGATGCCGGAAGCAAAGCATCCCTGCCACCGTGCTGTGGCCAGGCCAGCACCCCTCTCTCTTCCAT
GGGGGGCAGATCCAATACCCAGTGGCCCCCAGATCCACCATTACATTTTGGGCCCACAAAGTGGGCCGTC
GGGGATCAGCGCACAGAGTTCTTGGGAGCAGCGCCGTTGGGGCCCCCTGTCTCTCCACCCCATGTCTCCA
CCTTCAAGACAAGGTCTGCAAAGGGTTTTGGGGCTCGAGGCCCAGACGTGCTGAGTCCGGCCATGGTAGC
CCTCTCCAACAAGCTGAAGCTGAAGCGACAGCTGGAGTATGAAGAGCAAGCCTTCCAGGACCTGAGCGGG
GGGGACCCACCTGGTGGCAGCACCTCACATTTGATGTGGAAACGGATGAAGAACCTCAGGGGTGGGAGCT
GCCCTTTGATGCCGGACAAGCCACTGAGCGCAAATGTACCCAATGATAAGTTCACCCAAAACCCCATGAG
GGGCCTGGGCCATCCCCTGAGACATCTGCCGCTGCCACAGCCTCCATCTGCCATCAGTCCCGGGGAGAAC
AGCAAGAGCAGGTTCCCCCCACAGTGCTACGCCACCCAGTACCAGGACTACAGCCTGTCGTCAGCCCACA
AGGTGTGACAATTCGCCAGCACAGTGGTCGACCCTGTGGAATGTGTGTCAGTTAGGGTGTGGAAAGTCCC
CAGGCTCCCCAGCAGGCAGAAGTATGCAAAGCATGCATCTCAATTAGTCAGCAACCAGGTGTGGAAAGTC
CCCAGGCTCCCCAGCAGGCAGAAGTATGCAAAGCATGCATCTCAATTAGTCAGCAACCATAGTCCCGCCC
CTAACTCCGCCCATCCCGCCCCTAACTCCGCCCAGTTCCGCCCATTCTCCGCCCCATGGCTGACTAATTT
TTTTTATTTATGCAGAGGCCGAGGCCGCCTCGGCCTCTGAGCTATTCCAGAAGTAGTGAGGAGGCTTTTT
TGGAGGCCTAGGCTTTTGCAAAAAGCTTACCATGACCGAGTACAAGCCCACGGTGCGCCTCGCCACCCGC
GACGACGTCCCCAGGGCCGTACGCACCCTCGCCGCCGCGTTCGCCGACTACCCCGCCACGCGCCACACCG
TCGATCCGGACCGCCACATCGAGCGGGTCACCGAGCTGCAAGAACTCTTCCTCACGCGCGTCGGGCTCGA
CATCGGCAAGGTGTGGGTCGCGGACGACGGCGCCGCGGTGGCGGTCTGGACCACGCCGGAGAGCGTCGAA
GCGGGGGCGGTGTTCGCCGAGATCGGCCCGCGCATGGCCGAGTTGAGCGGTTCCCGGCTGGCCGCGCAGC
AACAGATGGAAGGCCTCCTGGCGCCGCACCGGCCCAAGGAGCCCGCGTGGTTCCTGGCCACCGTCGGCGT
CTCGCCCGACCACCAGGGCAAGGGTCTGGGCAGCGCCGTCGTGCTCCCCGGAGTGGAGGCGGCCGAGCGC
GCCGGGGTGCCCGCCTTCCTGGAGACCTCCGCGCCCCGCAACCTCCCCTTCTACGAGCGGCTCGGCTTCA
CCGTCACCGCCGACGTCGAGTGCCCGAAGGACCGCGCGACCTGGTGCATGACCCGCAAGCCCGGTGCCTG
ACGCCCGCCCCACGACCCGCAGCGCCCGACCGAAAGGAGCGCACGACCCCATGCATCGATAAAATAAAAG
ATTTTATTTAGTCTCCAGAAAAAGGGGGGAATGAAAGACCCCACCTGTAGGTTTGGCAAGCTAGCTTAAG
TAACGCCATTTTGCAAGGCATGGAAAAATACATAACTGAGAATAGAGAAGTTCAGATCAAGGTCAGGAAC
AGATGGAACAGCTGAATATGGGCCAAACAGGATATCTGTGGTAAGCAGTTCCTGCCCCGGCTCAGGGCCA
AGAACAGATGGAACAGCTGAATATGGGCCAAACAGGATATCTGTGGTAAGCAGTTCCTGCCCCGGCTCAG
GGCCAAGAACAGATGGTCCCCAGATGCGGTCCAGCCCTCAGCAGTTTCTAGAGAACCATCAGATGTTTCC
AGGGTGCCCCAAGGACCTGAAATGACCCTGTGCCTTATTTGAACTAACCAATCAGTTCGCTTCTCGCTTC
TGTTCGCGCGCTTCTGCTCCCCGAGCTCAATAAAAGAGCCCACAACCCCTCACTCGGGGCGCCAGTCCTC
CGATTGACTGAGTCGCCCGGGTACCCGTGTATCCAATAAACCCTCTTGCAGTTGCATCCGACTTGTGGTC
TCGCTGTTCCTTGGGAGGGTCTCCTCTGAGTGATTGACTACCCGTCAGCGGGGGTCTTTCATTTCCGACT
TGTGGTCTCGCTGCCTTGGGAGGGTCTCCTCTGAGTGATTGACTACCCGTCAGCGGGGGTCTTCACATGC
AGCATGTATCAAAATTAATTTGGTTTTTTTTCTTAAGTATTTACATTAAATGGCCATAGTTGCATTAATG
AATCGGCCAACGCGCGGGGAGAGGCGGTTTGCGTATTGGCGCTCTTCCGCTTCCTCGCTCACTGACTCGC
TGCGCTCGGTCGTTCGGCTGCGGCGAGCGGTATCAGCTCACTCAAAGGCGGTAATACGGTTATCCACAGA
ATCAGGGGATAACGCAGGAAAGAACATGTGAGCAAAAGGCCAGCAAAAGGCCAGGAACCGTAAAAAGGCC
GCGTTGCTGGCGTTTTTCCATAGGCTCCGCCCCCCTGACGAGCATCACAAAAATCGACGCTCAAGTCAGA
GGTGGCGAAACCCGACAGGACTATAAAGATACCAGGCGTTTCCCCCTGGAAGCTCCCTCGTGCGCTCTCC
TGTTCCGACCCTGCCGCTTACCGGATACCTGTCCGCCTTTCTCCCTTCGGGAAGCGTGGCGCTTTCTCAT
AGCTCACGCTGTAGGTATCTCAGTTCGGTGTAGGTCGTTCGCTCCAAGCTGGGCTGTGTGCACGAACCCC
CCGTTCAGCCCGACCGCTGCGCCTTATCCGGTAACTATCGTCTTGAGTCCAACCCGGTAAGACACGACTT
ATCGCCACTGGCAGCAGCCACTGGTAACAGGATTAGCAGAGCGAGGTATGTAGGCGGTGCTACAGAGTTC
TTGAAGTGGTGGCCTAACTACGGCTACACTAGAAGGACAGTATTTGGTATCTGCGCTCTGCTGAAGCCAG
TTACCTTCGGAAAAAGAGTTGGTAGCTCTTGATCCGGCAAACAAACCACCGCTGGTAGCGGTGGTTTTTT
TGTTTGCAAGCAGCAGATTACGCGCAGAAAAAAAGGATCTCAAGAAGATCCTTTGATCTTTTCTACGGGG
TCTGACGCTCAGTGGAACGAAAACTCACGTTAAGGGATTTTGGTCATGAGATTATCAAAAAGGATCTTCA
CCTAGATCCTTTTAAATTAAAAATGAAGTTTGCGGCCGCAAATCAATCTAAAGTATATATGAGTAAACTT
GGTCTGACAGTTACCAATGCTTAATCAGTGAGGCACCTATCTCAGCGATCTGTCTATTTCGTTCATCCAT
AGTTGCCTGACTCCCCGTCGTGTAGATAACTACGATACGGGAGGGCTTACCATCTGGCCCCAGTGCTGCA
ATGATACCGCGAGACCCACGCTCACCGGCTCCAGATTTATCAGCAATAAACCAGCCAGCCGGAAGGGCCG
AGCGCAGAAGTGGTCCTGCAACTTTATCCGCCTCCATCCAGTCTATTAATTGTTGCCGGGAAGCTAGAGT
AAGTAGTTCGCCAGTTAATAGTTTGCGCAACGTTGTTGCCATTGCTACAGGCATCGTGGTGTCACGCTCG
TCGTTTGGTATGGCTTCATTCAGCTCCGGTTCCCAACGATCAAGGCGAGTTACATGATCCCCCATGTTGT
GCAAAAAAGCGGTTAGCTCCTTCGGTCCTCCGATCGTTGTCAGAAGTAAGTTGGCCGCAGTGTTATCACT
CATGGTTATGGCAGCACTGCATAATTCTCTTACTGTCATGCCATCCGTAAGATGCTTTTCTGTGACTGGT
GAGTACTCAACCAAGTCATTCTGAGAATAGTGTATGCGGCGACCGAGTTGCTCTTGCCCGGCGTCAACAC
GGGATAATACCGCGCCACATAGCAGAACTTTAAAAGTGCTCATCATTGGAAAACGTTCTTCGGGGCGAAA
ACTCTCAAGGATCTTACCGCTGTTGAGATCCAGTTCGATGTAACCCACTCGTGCACCCAACTGATCTTCA
GCATCTTTTACTTTCACCAGCGTTTCTGGGTGAGCAAAAACAGGAAGGCAAAATGCCGCAAAAAAGGGAA
TAAGGGCGACACGGAAATGTTGAATACTCATACTCTTCCTTTTTCAATATTATTGAAGCATTTATCAGGG
TTATTGTCTCATGAGCGGATACATATTTGAATGTATTTAGAAAAATAAACAAATAGGGGTTCCGCGCACA
TTTCCCCGAAAAGTGCCAC
Features (pLannotate 1.2.2; 12 found; start..end, strand, type, name):
      8..477     +  LTR            LTR: long terminal repeat from Moloney murine leukemia virus
    601..875     +  misc_feature   MESV Ψ (fragment): packaging signal of murine embryonic stem cell virus
    934..1350    +  CDS            gag (truncated): truncated Moloney murine leukemia virus (MMLV) gag gene lacking the start codon
   1418..3535    +  CDS            EPAS1 (fragment): EPAS1_HUMAN - Also known as BHLHE73, HIF2A, MOP2, PASD2. Experimental evidence at protein level: Swiss-Prot protein existence level 1. Transcription factor involved in the induction of oxygen regulated genes. Heterodimerizes with ARNT; heterodimer binds to core DNA sequence 5'-TACGTG-3' within the hypoxia response element (HRE) of target gene promoters (By similarity). Regulates the vascular endothelial growth factor (VEGF) expression and seems to be implicated in the development of blood vessels and the tubular system of lung. May also play a role in the formation of the endothelium that give
   3543..3872    +  promoter       SV40 promoter: SV40 enhancer and early promoter
   3882..4481    +  CDS            PuroR: puromycin N-acetyltransferase; pac from Streptomyces; confers resistance to puromycin
   4580..5173    +  LTR            LTR: long terminal repeat from Moloney murine leukemia virus
   5182..5228    +  LTR            5' LTR (truncated) (fragment): truncated long terminal repeat from Moloney murine sarcoma virus
   5311..5359    -  CDS            lacI (fragment): lac repressor; lacI; The lac repressor binds to the lac operator to inhibit transcription in E. coli. This inhibition can be relieved by adding lactose or isopropyl-β-D-thiogalactopyranoside (IPTG).
   5545..6133    -  rep_origin     ori: high-copy-number ColE1/pMB1/pBR322/pUC origin of replication
   6311..7171    -  CDS            AmpR: β-lactamase; bla; confers resistance to ampicillin, carbenicillin, and related antibiotics
   7172..7276    -  promoter       AmpR promoter: bla
