[The description below was written by a language model from this plasmid's Addgene catalogue record and pLannotate feature annotations shown in this document.]
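Description:
HA-HIF2α P405A Δ450-572/Δ820-870-pBabe-Puro is a Moloney murine leukemia virus-based retroviral expression vector built on an HA-tagged pBabe-puro backbone, for stable delivery of a mutant human HIF2α (EPAS1) cDNA into mammalian cells. In bacteria it is maintained as a high-copy plasmid through a ColE1/pUC-type origin and selected with ampicillin via the bla gene and its native promoter. The viral portion comprises a 5′ LTR, a Ψ packaging signal extending into a truncated, start-codon-less gag segment that improves encapsidation of the genomic RNA, and a 3′ LTR. Because the plasmid carries no functional viral structural genes, particle production requires these functions in trans from a packaging system.

The EPAS1 insert of about 2.1 kb sits downstream of the packaging region and is transcribed from the 5′ LTR, with an N-terminal HA epitope supplied by the backbone for detection; the tag itself is not annotated in the feature table. An internal SV40 enhancer/early promoter then drives puromycin N-acetyltransferase, allowing selection of transduced cells. The encoded protein carries a proline 405 to alanine substitution and two deletions, one removing the N-terminal transactivation domain and one removing residues 820–870, the C-terminal transactivation domain. The plasmid name gives the internal deletion as 450–572, whereas the mutation field states 450–527, so the exact boundary is inconsistent in the record. This double-deletion variant, called "dNC" by the depositors, comes from work examining how the two HIF2α transactivation domains cooperate in renal tumorigenesis, where it would serve as a variant lacking both transactivation domains for comparison with other HIF2α forms.
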