Addgene plasmid #25955: HA-HIF2α P405A Δ450-572/Δ820-870-pBabe-Puro
Depositing lab: William Kaelin. Depositing organization: Dana-Farber Cancer Institute. Publication: The hypoxia-inducible factor 2alpha N-terminal and C-terminal transactivation domains cooperate to promote renal tumorigenesis in vivo. Yan Q, Bartz S, Mao M, Li L, Kaelin WG. Mol Cell Biol. 2007 Mar . 27(6):2092-102. 10.1128/MCB.01514-06 PubMed 17220275.
Backbone
  Vector backbone: HA-pBabe-puro
  Backbone size w/o insert (bp): 5140
  Vector type: Mammalian Expression, Retroviral
  Selectable markers: Puromycin
Growth in bacteria
  Bacterial resistance: Ampicillin, 100 μg/mL
  Growth temperature: 37°C
  Growth strain: DH5alpha
  Growth instructions: DH5alpha
  Copy number: High Copy
Gene/Insert
  Gene/Insert name: Hypoxia inducible factor 2 alpha (alt names: HIF2a; EPAS1)
  Species: H. sapiens (human)
  Insert size (bp): 2117
  Mutation: cDNA changed amino acids: Proline 405 to Alanine internal deletion of Amino acids 450 - 527 (NTAD = N-terminal transactivation domain) deletion of Amino acids 820 - 870 (CTAD = C-terminal transactivation domain) This mutant is called "dNC" in Yan et al. 2007, Mol Cell Biol, 27, 209-2-102 .
  GenBank ID: HSU81984
  Entrez Gene: EPAS1 (a.k.a. ECYT4, HIF2A, HLF, MOP2, PASD2, bHLHe73)
  Tag / fusion protein: HA-tag (N terminal on backbone)
  Cloning method: Restriction Enzyme; 5′ cloning site BamH I (not destroyed); 3′ cloning site EcoR I (destroyed during cloning)
  Sequencing primers: 5′ pBabe-5'; 3′ pBabe-3'
Terms and licenses: Academic/Nonprofit Terms; Industry Terms: Not Available to Industry
How to cite: HA-HIF2α P405A Δ450-572/Δ820-870-pBabe-Puro was a gift from William Kaelin (Addgene plasmid # 25955 ; http://n2t.net/addgene:25955 ; RRID:Addgene_25955)
