>Addgene plasmid #25955 | HA-HIF2α P405A Δ450-572/Δ820-870-pBabe-Puro | addgene partial sequence | sequence record 31990 | 25955 with hHIF2-F3 (gatggccatgaacagcatc)
CTTCCTATTCACCAAGCTAAAGGAGGAGCCCGAGGAGCTGGCCCAGCTGGCTGCTACCCCAGGAGACGCC
ATCATCTCTCTGGATTTCGGGAATCAGAACTTCGAGGAGTCCTCAGCCTATGGCAAGGCCATCCTGCCCC
CGAGCCAGCCATGGGCCACGGAGTTGAGGAGCCACAGCACCCAGAGCCCACTGGCCCCTGTAGCCCCGCA
CAGTCCCTTCCTCCTGGACAAGTTTCAGCAGCAGCTGGAGAGCAAGAAGACAGAGCCCGAGCACCGGCCC
ATGTCCTCCATCTTCTTTGATGCCGGAAGCAAAGCATCCCTGCCACCGTGCTGTGGCCAGGCCAGCACCC
CTCTCTCTTCCATGGGGGGCAGATCCAATACCCAGTGGCCCCCAGATCCACCATTACATTTTGGGCCCAC
AAAGTGGGCCGTCGGGGATCAGCGCACAGAGTTCTTGGGAGCAGCGCCGTTGGGGCCCCCTGTCTCTCCA
CCCCATGTCTCCACCTTCAAGACAAGGTCTGCAAAGGGTTTTGGGGCTCGAGGCCCAGACGTGCTGAGTC
CGGCCATGGTAGCCCTCTCCAACAAGCTGAAGCTGAAGCGACAGCTGGAGTATGAAGAGCAAGCCTTCCA
GGACCTGAGCGGGGGGGACCCACCTGGTGGCAGCACCTCACATTTGATGTGGAAACGGATGAAGAACCTC
AGGGGTGGGAGCTGCCCTTTGATGCCGGACAAGCCACTGAGCGCAAATGTACCCAATGATAAGTTCACCC
AAAACCCCATGAGGGGCCTGGGCCATCCCCTGAGACATCTGCCGCTGCCACAGCCTCCATCTGCCATCAG
TCCCGGGGAGAACAGCAAGAGCAG
