>Addgene plasmid #25955 | HA-HIF2α P405A Δ450-572/Δ820-870-pBabe-Puro | addgene partial sequence | sequence record 31991 | 25955 with pBABE-3
CGAATTGTCACACCTTGTGGGCTGACGACAGGCTGTAGTCCTGGTACTGGGTGGCGTAGCACTGTGGGGG
GAACCTGCTCTTGCTGTTCTCCCCGGGACTGATGGCAGATGGAGGCTGTGGCAGCGGCAGATGTCTCAGG
GGATGGCCCAGGCCCCTCATGGGGTTTTGGGTGAACTTATCATTGGGTACATTTGCGCTCAGTGGCTTGT
CCGGCATCAAAGGGCAGCTCCCACCCCTGAGGTTCTTCATCCGTTTCCACATCAAATGTGAGGTGCTGCC
ACCAGGTGGGTCCCCCCCGCTCAGGTCCTGGAAGGCTTGCTCTTCATACTCCAGCTGTCGCTTCAGCTTC
AGCTTGTTGGAGAGGGCTACCATGGCCGGACTCAGCACGTCTGGGCCTCGAGCCCCAAAACCCTTTGCAG
ACCTTGTCTTGAAGGTGGAGACATGGGGTGGAGAGACAGGGGGCCCCAACGGCGCTGCTCCCAAGAACTC
TGTGCGCTGATCCCCGACGGCCCACTTTGTGGGCCCAAAATGTAATGGTGGATCTGGGGGCCACTGGGTA
TTGGATCTGCCCCCCATGGAAGAGAGAGGGGTGCTGGCCTGGCCACAGCACGGTGGCAGGGATGCTTTGC
TTCCGGCATCAAAGAAGATGGAGGACATGGGCCGGTGCTCGGGCTCTGTCTTCTTGCTCTCCAGCTGCTG
CTGAAACTTGTCCAGGAGGAAGGGACTGTGCGGGGCTACAGGGGCCAGTGGGCTCTGGGTGCTGTGGCTC
CTCAACTCCGTGGCCCATGGCTGGCTCGGGGGCAGGAT
