>Addgene plasmid #25955 | HA-HIF2α P405A Δ450-572/Δ820-870-pBabe-Puro | addgene partial sequence | sequence record 31992 | 25955 with hHIF2-F2 (TCGGGAATCAGAACTTCGAG)
CAGCCATCCTGCCCCGAGCCAGCCATGGGCCACGGAGTTGAGGAGCCACAGCACCCAGAGCCCACTGGCC
CCTGTAGCCCCGCACAGTCCCTTCCTCCTGGACAAGTTTCAGCAGCAGCTGGAGAGCAAGAAGACAGAGC
CCGAGCACCGGCCCATGTCCTCCATCTTCTTTGATGCCGGAAGCAAAGCATCCCTGCCACCGTGCTGTGG
CCAGGCCAGCACCCCTCTCTCTTCCATGGGGGGCAGATCCAATACCCAGTGGCCCCCAGATCCACCATTA
CATTTTGGGCCCACAAAGTGGGCCGTCGGGGATCAGCGCACAGAGTTCTTGGGAGCAGCGCCGTTGGGGC
CCCCTGTCTCTCCACCCCATGTCTCCACCTTCAAGACAAGGTCTGCAAAGGGTTTTGGGGCTCGAGGCCC
AGACGTGCTGAGTCCGGCCATGGTAGCCCTCTCCAACAAGCTGAAGCTGAAGCGACAGCTGGAGTATGAA
GAGCAAGCCTTCCAGGACCTGAGCGGGGGGGACCCACCTGGTGGCAGCACCTCACATTTGATGTGGAAAC
GGATGAAGAACCTCAGGGGTGGGAGCTGCCCTTTGATGCCGGACAAGCCACTGAGCGCAAATGTACCCAA
TGATAAGTTCACCCAAAACCCCATGAGGGGCCTGGGCCATCCCCTGAGACATCTGCCGCTGCCACAGCCT
CCATCTGCCATCAGTCCCGGGGAGAACAGCAAGAGCAGGTTCCCCCCACAGTGCTACGCCACCCAGTACC
AGGACTACAGCCTGTCGTCAGCCCACAAGGTGTGACAATTCGCCAGCACAGTGGTCGACCCTGTGGAATG
TGTGTCAGTTAGGGTGTGGAAAGTCCCCAGGCTCCCAGCAGGCAGAAGTATGCAAAGCATGCAT
