>Addgene plasmid #25955 | HA-HIF2α P405A Δ450-572/Δ820-870-pBabe-Puro | addgene partial sequence | sequence record 31993 | 25955 with pBabe-5
ATGTATCCATATGATGTTCCAGATTATGCTGGATCCGCCACCATGACAGCTGACAAGGAGAAGAAAAGGA
GTAGCTCGGAGAGGAGGAAGGAGAAGTCCCGGGATGCTGCGCGGTGCCGGCGGAGCAAGGAGACGGAGGT
GTTCTATGAGCTGGCCCATGAGCTGCCTCTGCCCCACAGTGTGAGCTCCCATCTGGACAAGGCCTCCATC
ATGCGACTGGCAATCAGCTTCCTGCGAACACACAAGCTCCTCTCCTCAGTTTGCTCTGAAAACGAGTCCG
AAGCCGAAGCTGACCAGCAGATGGACAACTTGTACCTGAAAGCCTTGGAGGGTTTCATTGCCGTGGTGAC
CCAAGATGGCGACATGATCTTTCTGTCAGAAAACATCAGCAAGTTCATGGGACTTACACAGGTGGAGCTA
ACAGGACATAGTATCTTTGACTTCACTCATCCCTGCGACCATGAGGAGATTCGTGAGAACCTGAGTCTCA
AAAATGGCTCTGGTTTTGGGAAAAAAAGCAAAGACATGTCCACAGAGCGGGACTTCTTCATGAGGATGAA
GTGCACGGTCACCAACAGAGGCCGTACTGTCAACCTCAAGTCAGCCACCTGGAAGGTCTTGCACTGCACG
GGCCAGGTGAAAGTCTACAACAACTGCCCTCCTCACAATAGTCTGTGTGGCTACAAGGAGCCCCTGCTGT
CCTGCCTCATCATCATGTGTGAACCAATCCAGCACCCATCCCACATGGACATCCCCCTGGATAGCAAGAC
CTTCCTGAGCCGCCACAGCATGG
